Addgene plasmid #197852: pJMC-4-Empty
Purpose: (Empty Backbone) Level 1 module 4 empty
Depositing lab: Daniel Voytas. Depositing organization: University of Minnesota. Publication: An extensible vector toolkit and parts library for advanced engineering of plant genomes. Chamness JC, Kumar J, Cruz AJ, Rhuby E, Holum MJ, Cody JP, Tibebu R, Gamo ME, Starker CG, Zhang F, Voytas DF. Plant Genome. 2023 Mar 9:e20312. doi: 10.1002/tpg2.20312. PubMed 36896468.
Backbone
  Vector backbone: Unspecified
  Backbone manufacturer: Self-made
  Vector type: Unspecified
Growth in bacteria
  Bacterial resistance: Ampicillin, 100 μg/mL
  Growth temperature: 37°C
  Growth strain: DH5alpha
  Copy number: High Copy
Gene/Insert
  Gene/Insert name: None
Terms and licenses: Academic/Nonprofit Terms; Industry Terms: Not Available to Industry
Depositor comments: Please visit https://www.biorxiv.org/content/10.1101/2022.10.15.511792v1 for bioRxiv preprint.
How to cite: pJMC-4-Empty was a gift from Daniel Voytas (Addgene plasmid # 197852 ; http://n2t.net/addgene:197852 ; RRID:Addgene_197852)
