[The description below was written by a language model from this plasmid's Addgene catalogue record and pLannotate feature annotations shown in this document.]
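Description:
pJMC-4-Empty is a small (about 2.1 kb) empty backbone plasmid from a modular vector toolkit and parts library built for engineering plant genomes. The catalogue describes it as the "Level 1 module 4 empty" vector, meaning it fills the fourth module position at the first assembly tier of the system without contributing a functional cassette. A placeholder of this kind is typically used when a multi-module assembly needs every slot occupied but nothing is wanted in that position, although the record does not spell out this use. The record does not state the parental backbone or vector type beyond noting that it was self-made, and no gene or insert is present.

The annotated features are almost entirely bacterial maintenance elements. A high-copy ColE1/pMB1/pUC-type origin of replication supports propagation in E. coli, consistent with the listed high copy number. The bla gene encoding β-lactamase, driven by its native AmpR promoter, confers ampicillin resistance for selection. A 23-nt match to the RSF1030 origin is also called at the start of the sequence, but it is only a fragment. It is far too short to function as an origin and is probably a sequence similarity or a remnant.

No plant promoter, terminator, reporter, T-DNA border or other payload element is annotated. The feature table also does not identify the cloning or assembly junctions, such as restriction sites or overhangs, that define the module 4 position. These presumably lie in the short unannotated regions flanking the resistance gene and origin, but the record gives no details about them.
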