Features (pLannotate 1.2.2; 4 found; start..end, strand, type, name):
      1..23      +  rep_origin     RSF ori (fragment): Plasmids containing the RSF 1030 origin of replication can be propagated in E. coli cells that contain additional plasmids with compatible origins.
    145..245     +  promoter       AmpR promoter: bla
    246..1106    +  CDS            AmpR: β-lactamase; bla; confers resistance to ampicillin, carbenicillin, and related antibiotics
   1313..1901    +  rep_origin     ori: high-copy-number ColE1/pMB1/pBR322/pUC origin of replication
>Addgene plasmid #197852 | pJMC-4-Empty | addgene full sequence | sequence record 390438 | Addgene NGS Result
GTCAGTGAGCGAGGAAGCGGAAGAGCGCCCACCTGCTTTTCCCAGGCGCGCCGGAGAGATCGCGCACGCC
CGCTGAGCTCCCTCTTTTGCAGGTGTGATGAAAAGCCTTAGGGTCAGGTGGCACTTTTCGGGGAAATGTG
CGATGAACCCCTATTTGTTTATTTTTCTAAATACATTCAAATATGTATCCGCTAATGAGACAATAACCCT
GATAAATGCTTCAATTATATTGAAAAAGGAAGAGTATGAGTATCCAACATTTCCGTGTCGCCCTTATTCC
CTTTTTTGCGGCCTTCTGCCTTCCTGTTTTTGCTCACCCAGAAACGCTGGTGAAAGTAAAAGATGCTGAA
GATCAGTTGGGTGCCCGAGTGGGTTACATTGAACTGGATCTCAACAGCGGCAAAATCTTAGAGAGTTTTC
GCCCCGAAGAACGCTTCCCAATGATGAGCACTTTCAAAGTTCTGCTATGTGGCGCGGTGTTATCCCGTAT
TGATGCTGGGCAAGAGCAACTCGGTCGCCGCATACACTATTCTCAGAATGACTTGGTTGAGTATTCACCA
GTCACAGAAAAGCATCTTACGGATGGCATGACAGTAAGAGAATTATGTAGTGCTGCCATAACCATGAGTG
ATAACACTGCGGCCAACTTACTTCTGACAACGATTGGAGGACCGAAGGAGCTAACCGCTTTTTTGCACAA
CATGGGGGATCATGTAACTCGCCTTGATCGTTGGGAACCGGAGCTGAATGAAGCCATACCAAACGACGAG
CGTGACACCACGATGCCTGTAGCAATGGCAACAACTCTCCGCAAACTATTAACTGGCGAACTACTTACTC
TTGCTTCACGCCAGCAACTCATTGACTGGATGGAGGCGGACAAAGTTGCAGGACCACTTCTGCGCTCGGC
ACTTCCGGCTGGCTGGTTTATTGCTGATAAATCTGGAGCCGGTGAGCGTGGCTCTCGCGGTATCATTGCA
GCACTGGGGCCAGATGGTAAGCCCTCCCGTATCGTAGTTATCTACACGACGGGGAGTCAGGCAACTATGG
ATGAACGAAATAGACAGATCGCTGAGATAGGTGCCTCACTGATTAAGCATTGGTAACTGTCAGACGAAGG
GAAATAAATAGTAGCCCGCCTGATGTGCGGGCTTTTTTTTTGTGGTGGTTACCAGTGTCGCTTAGCTACC
GTAGGTCCTCTTAGGCGGTCCGATTAGCGACATAGTCATCAATGCCTTGACGGCAAAATCCCTTAACGTG
AGTTTTCGTTCCACTGAGCGTCAGACCCCGTAGAAAAGATCAAAGGATCTTCTTGAGATCCTTTTTTTCT
GCGCGTAATCTGCTGCTTGCAAACAAAAAAACCACCGCTACCAGCGGTGGTTTGTTTGCCGGATCAAGAG
CTACTAACTCTTTTTCCGAAGGTAACTGGCTTCAGCAGAGCGCAGATACCAAATACTGTTCTTCTAGTGT
AGCCGTAGTTAGGCCACCACTTCAAGAACTCTGTAGCACCGCCTACATACCTCGCTCTGCTAATCCTGTT
ACCAGTGGCTGCTGCCAGTGGCGATAAGTCGTGTCTTACCGGGTTGGACTCAAGACGATAGTTACCGGAT
AAGGCGCAGCGGTCGGGCTGAACGGGGGGTTCGTGCTCACAGCCCAGCTTGGAGCGAACGACCTACACCG
AACTGAGATACCTACAGCGTGAGCTATGAGAAAGCGCCACGCTTCCCGAAGGGAGAAAGGCGGACAGGTA
TCCGGTAAGCGGCAGGGTCGGAACAGGAGAGCGCACGAGGGAGCTTCCAGGGGGAAACGCCTGGTATCTT
TATAGTCCTGTAGGGTTTCGCCACCTCTGACTTGAGCGTCGATTTTTGTGATGCTCGTCAGGGGGGCGGA
GCCTATGGAAAAACGCCAGCAACGCGGCCTTTTTACGGTTCCTGGCCTTTTGCTGGCCTTTTGCTCACAT
GTTCTTTCCTGCGTTATCCCCTGATTCTGTGGATAACCGTATTACCGCCTTTGAGTGAGCTGATACCGCT
CGCCGCAGCCGAACGACCGAGCGCAGCGA
